Addgene plasmid #131485: pORANGE GFP-Grin1 KI
Purpose: Endogenous tagging of GluN1: N-terminal (amino acid position: A20)
Depositing lab: Harold MacGillavry. Depositing organization: Utrecht University. Publication: ORANGE: A CRISPR/Cas9-based genome editing toolbox for epitope tagging of endogenous proteins in neurons. Willems J, de Jong APH, Scheefhals N, Mertens E, Catsburg LAE, Poorthuis RB, de Winter F, Verhaagen J, Meye FJ, MacGillavry HD. PLoS Biol. 2020 Apr 10;18(4):e3000665. doi: 10.1371/journal.pbio.3000665. PubMed 32275651.
Backbone
  Vector backbone: pORANGE
  Backbone size w/o insert (bp): 9261
  Vector type: Mammalian Expression
Growth in bacteria
  Bacterial resistance: Ampicillin, 100 μg/mL
  Growth temperature: 37°C
  Growth strain: DH5alpha
  Copy number: High Copy
Gene/Insert
  Cloning method: Restriction Enzyme; 5′ cloning site Unknown (unknown if destroyed); 3′ cloning site Unknown (unknown if destroyed)
  Sequencing primers: 5′ aaggctgttagagagataattggaa; 3′ cgggccatttaccgtaagtt
Terms and licenses: Academic/Nonprofit Terms; Industry Terms: Not Available to Industry
How to cite: pORANGE GFP-Grin1 KI was a gift from Harold MacGillavry (Addgene plasmid # 131485 ; http://n2t.net/addgene:131485 ; RRID:Addgene_131485)
