[The description below was written by a language model from this plasmid's Addgene catalogue record and pLannotate feature annotations shown in this document.]
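Description:
pORANGE GFP-Grin1 KI is a single-plasmid CRISPR/Cas9 knock-in construct built on the pORANGE mammalian expression backbone and designed to tag the endogenous NMDA receptor subunit GluN1 (encoded by Grin1) with GFP near its N-terminus, at amino acid position A20. It is propagated in E. coli as a high-copy plasmid through a ColE1/pUC-type origin with ampicillin selection (AmpR under its own bla promoter). It also carries an f1 phage origin and short remnants of pBR322 bom and rop sequences. The two sequence records, depositor and repository NGS, are both 9,261 nt and give essentially identical feature maps. That total equals the catalogue's "backbone size without insert", so the figure evidently refers to the whole plasmid.

The plasmid has three functional modules. A human U6 Pol III promoter drives a guide RNA joined to the S. pyogenes gRNA scaffold. The short unannotated gap between promoter and scaffold presumably holds the Grin1-targeting spacer, although neither the spacer nor the target species is stated in the record. Downstream lies a promoterless EGFP coding sequence that serves as the donor for integration. The record does not annotate the sequences flanking it, so the insertion mechanism cannot be read from the table. A hybrid CMV enhancer/chicken β-actin promoter with a chimeric intron expresses HA-tagged SpCas9, which the annotation software splits into N- and C-terminal portions even though they form one contiguous open reading frame ending at a bGH polyadenylation signal. Only a single AAV2 ITR is annotated, so the plasmid appears suited to transfection rather than AAV packaging. According to the associated publication title, it belongs to a toolbox for epitope tagging of endogenous proteins in neurons, which allows GluN1 to be visualised at native expression levels.
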