Features (pLannotate 1.2.2; 19 found; start..end, strand, type, name):
     62..302     +  promoter       U6 promoter: RNA polymerase III promoter for human U6 snRNA
    332..407     +  misc_RNA       gRNA scaffold: guide RNA scaffold for the Streptococcus pyogenes CRISPR/Cas9 system
    414..457     +  misc_RNA       gRNA scaffold (fragment): guide RNA scaffold for the Streptococcus pyogenes CRISPR/Cas9 system
    536..1249    +  CDS            EGFP: EGFP is a basic (constitutively fluorescent) green fluorescent protein published in 1996, derived from Aequorea victoria. It is reported to be a rapidly-maturing weak dimer with moderate acid sensitivity.
   1326..1611    +  enhancer       CMV enhancer: human cytomegalovirus immediate early enhancer; contains an 18-bp deletion relative to the standard CMV enhancer
   1613..1890    +  promoter       chicken β-actin promoter: No description available
   1891..2118    +  intron         hybrid intron: hybrid between chicken β-actin (CBA) and minute virus of mice (MMV) introns (Gray et al., 2011)
   2139..2166    +  CDS            3xHA (fragment): three tandem HA epitope tags
   2199..3914    +  CDS            Cas9(N): N-terminal portion of Streptococcus pyogenes Cas9 (Zetsche et al., 2015)
   3801..6299    +  CDS            Cas9(C): C-terminal portion of Streptococcus pyogenes Cas9 (Zetsche et al., 2015)
   6369..6480    +  polyA_signal   bGH poly(A) signal: bovine growth hormone polyadenylation signal
   6585..6725    +  repeat_region  AAV2 ITR: inverted terminal repeat of adeno-associated virus serotype 2 inverted
   6730..6781    -  misc_feature   bom (fragment): basis of mobility region from pBR322
   6800..7255    +  rep_origin     f1 ori (sequence partly withheld): f1 bacteriophage origin of replication; arrow indicates direction of (+) strand synthesis
   7256..7305    -  misc_feature   bom (fragment): basis of mobility region from pBR322
   7407..7442    -  CDS            rop (fragment): Rop protein, which maintains plasmids at low copy number; rop
   7537..7641    +  promoter       AmpR promoter: bla
   7642..8502    +  CDS            AmpR: β-lactamase; bla; confers resistance to ampicillin, carbenicillin, and related antibiotics
   8673..9261    +  rep_origin     ori: high-copy-number ColE1/pMB1/pBR322/pUC origin of replication
>Addgene plasmid #131485 | pORANGE GFP-Grin1 KI | depositor full sequence | sequence record 252023 | pORANGE GFP-Grin1 KI sequence 9261 bps
AACGCCAGCAACGCGGCCTTTTTACGGTTCCTGGCCTTTTGCTGGCCTTTTGCTCACATGTGAGGGCCTA
TTTCCCATGATTCCTTCATATTTGCATATACGATACAAGGCTGTTAGAGAGATAATTGGAATTAATTTGA
CTGTAAACACAAAGATATTAGTACAAAATACGTGACGTAGAAAGTAATAATTTCTTGGGTAGTTTGCAGT
TTTAAAATTATGTTTTAAAATGGACTATCATATGCTTACCGTAACTTGAAAGTATTTCGATTTCTTGGCT
TTATATATCTTGTGGAAAGGACGAAACACCGTCTTGGGGTCGCAGGCGGCGGTTTTAGAGCTAGAAATAG
CAAGTTAAAATAAGGCTAGTCCGTTATCAACTTGAAAAAGTGGCACCGAGTCGGTGCTTTTTTGTTTTAG
AGCTAGAAATAGCAAGTTAAAATAAGGCTAGTCCGTTTTTAGCGCGTGCGCCAATTCTGCAGACAAATGG
CTCTAGAAGCTTTCTTGGGGTCGCAGGCGGCGGGGAGGCAGCGGCGTGAGCAAGGGCGAGGAGCTGTTCA
CCGGGGTGGTGCCCATCCTGGTCGAGCTGGACGGCGACGTAAACGGCCACAAGTTCAGCGTGTCCGGCGA
GGGCGAGGGCGATGCCACCTACGGCAAGCTGACCCTGAAGTTCATCTGCACCACCGGCAAGCTGCCCGTG
CCCTGGCCCACCCTCGTGACCACCCTGACCTACGGCGTGCAGTGCTTCAGCCGCTACCCCGACCACATGA
AGCAGCACGACTTCTTCAAGTCCGCCATGCCCGAAGGCTACGTCCAGGAGCGCACCATCTTCTTCAAGGA
CGACGGCAACTACAAGACCCGCGCCGAGGTGAAGTTCGAGGGCGACACCCTGGTGAACCGCATCGAGCTG
AAGGGCATCGACTTCAAGGAGGACGGCAACATCCTGGGGCACAAGCTGGAGTACAACTACAACAGCCACA
ACGTCTATATCATGGCCGACAAGCAGAAGAACGGCATCAAGGTGAACTTCAAGATCCGCCACAACATCGA
GGACGGCAGCGTGCAGCTCGCCGACCACTACCAGCAGAACACCCCCATCGGCGACGGCCCCGTGCTGCTG
CCCGACAACCACTACCTGAGCACCCAGTCCGCCCTGAGCAAAGACCCCAACGAGAAGCGCGATCACATGG
TCCTGCTGGAGTTCGTGACCGCCGCCGGGATCACTCTCGGCATGGACGAGCTGTACAAGGGCAGTGGATC
TTGGGGTCGCAGGCGGCGGGGCTCGAGGATCCTAGGACGCGTCCTAGGACGCGTCCAGAGGTACCCGTTA
CATAACTTACGGTAAATGGCCCGCCTGGCTGACCGCCCAACGACCCCCGCCCATTGACGTCAATAGTAAC
GCCAATAGGGACTTTCCATTGACGTCAATGGGTGGAGTATTTACGGTAAACTGCCCACTTGGCAGTACAT
CAAGTGTATCATATGCCAAGTACGCCCCCTATTGACGTCAATGACGGTAAATGGCCCGCCTGGCATTGTG
CCCAGTACATGACCTTATGGGACTTTCCTACTTGGCAGTACATCTACGTATTAGTCATCGCTATTACCAT
GGTCGAGGTGAGCCCCACGTTCTGCTTCACTCTCCCCATCTCCCCCCCCTCCCCACCCCCAATTTTGTAT
TTATTTATTTTTTAATTATTTTGTGCAGCGATGGGGGCGGGGGGGGGGGGGGGGCGCGCGCCAGGCGGGG
CGGGGCGGGGCGAGGGGCGGGGCGGGGCGAGGCGGAGAGGTGCGGCGGCAGCCAATCAGAGCGGCGCGCT
CCGAAAGTTTCCTTTTATGGCGAGGCGGCGGCGGCGGCGGCCCTATAAAAAGCGAAGCGCGCGGCGGGCG
GGAGTCGCTGCGCGCTGCCTTCGCCCCGTGCCCCGCTCCGCCGCCGCCTCGCGCCGCCCGCCCCGGCTCT
GACTGACCGCGTTACTCCCACAGGTGAGCGGGCGGGACGGCCCTTCTCCTCCGGGCTGTAATTAGCTGAG
CAAGAGGTAAGGGTTTAAGGGATGGTTGGTTGGTGGGGTATTAATGTTTAATTACCTGGAGCACCTGCCT
GAAATCACTTTTTTTCAGGTTGGACCGGTGCCACCATGTACCCATACGATGTTCCAGATTACGCTTCGCC
GAAGAAAAAGCGCAAGGTCGAAGCGTCCGACAAGAAGTACAGCATCGGCCTGGACATCGGCACCAACTCT
GTGGGCTGGGCCGTGATCACCGACGAGTACAAGGTGCCCAGCAAGAAATTCAAGGTGCTGGGCAACACCG
ACCGGCACAGCATCAAGAAGAACCTGATCGGAGCCCTGCTGTTCGACAGCGGCGAAACAGCCGAGGCCAC
CCGGCTGAAGAGAACCGCCAGAAGAAGATACACCAGACGGAAGAACCGGATCTGCTATCTGCAAGAGATC
TTCAGCAACGAGATGGCCAAGGTGGACGACAGCTTCTTCCACAGACTGGAAGAGTCCTTCCTGGTGGAAG
AGGATAAGAAGCACGAGCGGCACCCCATCTTCGGCAACATCGTGGACGAGGTGGCCTACCACGAGAAGTA
CCCCACCATCTACCACCTGAGAAAGAAACTGGTGGACAGCACCGACAAGGCCGACCTGCGGCTGATCTAT
CTGGCCCTGGCCCACATGATCAAGTTCCGGGGCCACTTCCTGATCGAGGGCGACCTGAACCCCGACAACA
GCGACGTGGACAAGCTGTTCATCCAGCTGGTGCAGACCTACAACCAGCTGTTCGAGGAAAACCCCATCAA
CGCCAGCGGCGTGGACGCCAAGGCCATCCTGTCTGCCAGACTGAGCAAGAGCAGACGGCTGGAAAATCTG
ATCGCCCAGCTGCCCGGCGAGAAGAAGAATGGCCTGTTCGGCAACCTGATTGCCCTGAGCCTGGGCCTGA
CCCCCAACTTCAAGAGCAACTTCGACCTGGCCGAGGATGCCAAACTGCAGCTGAGCAAGGACACCTACGA
CGACGACCTGGACAACCTGCTGGCCCAGATCGGCGACCAGTACGCCGACCTGTTTCTGGCCGCCAAGAAC
CTGTCCGACGCCATCCTGCTGAGCGACATCCTGAGAGTGAACACCGAGATCACCAAGGCCCCCCTGAGCG
CCTCTATGATCAAGAGATACGACGAGCACCACCAGGACCTGACCCTGCTGAAAGCTCTCGTGCGGCAGCA
GCTGCCTGAGAAGTACAAAGAGATTTTCTTCGACCAGAGCAAGAACGGCTACGCCGGCTACATTGACGGC
GGAGCCAGCCAGGAAGAGTTCTACAAGTTCATCAAGCCCATCCTGGAAAAGATGGACGGCACCGAGGAAC
TGCTCGTGAAGCTGAACAGAGAGGACCTGCTGCGGAAGCAGCGGACCTTCGACAACGGCAGCATCCCCCA
CCAGATCCACCTGGGAGAGCTGCACGCCATTCTGCGGCGGCAGGAAGATTTTTACCCATTCCTGAAGGAC
AACCGGGAAAAGATCGAGAAGATCCTGACCTTCCGCATCCCCTACTACGTGGGCCCTCTGGCCAGGGGAA
ACAGCAGATTCGCCTGGATGACCAGAAAGAGCGAGGAAACCATCACCCCCTGGAACTTCGAGGAAGTGGT
GGACAAGGGCGCTTCCGCCCAGAGCTTCATCGAGCGGATGACCAACTTCGATAAGAACCTGCCCAACGAG
AAGGTGCTGCCCAAGCACAGCCTGCTGTACGAGTACTTCACCGTGTATAACGAGCTGACCAAAGTGAAAT
ACGTGACCGAGGGAATGAGAAAGCCCGCCTTCCTGAGCGGCGAGCAGAAAAAGGCCATCGTGGACCTGCT
GTTCAAGACCAACCGGAAAGTGACCGTGAAGCAGCTGAAAGAGGACTACTTCAAGAAAATCGAGTGCTTC
GACTCCGTGGAAATCTCCGGCGTGGAAGATCGGTTCAACGCCTCCCTGGGCACATACCACGATCTGCTGA
AAATTATCAAGGACAAGGACTTCCTGGACAATGAGGAAAACGAGGACATTCTGGAAGATATCGTGCTGAC
CCTGACACTGTTTGAGGACAGAGAGATGATCGAGGAACGGCTGAAAACCTATGCCCACCTGTTCGACGAC
AAAGTGATGAAGCAGCTGAAGCGGCGGAGATACACCGGCTGGGGCAGGCTGAGCCGGAAGCTGATCAACG
GCATCCGGGACAAGCAGTCCGGCAAGACAATCCTGGATTTCCTGAAGTCCGACGGCTTCGCCAACAGAAA
CTTCATGCAGCTGATCCACGACGACAGCCTGACCTTTAAAGAGGACATCCAGAAAGCCCAGGTGTCCGGC
CAGGGCGATAGCCTGCACGAGCACATTGCCAATCTGGCCGGCAGCCCCGCCATTAAGAAGGGCATCCTGC
AGACAGTGAAGGTGGTGGACGAGCTCGTGAAAGTGATGGGCCGGCACAAGCCCGAGAACATCGTGATCGA
AATGGCCAGAGAGAACCAGACCACCCAGAAGGGACAGAAGAACAGCCGCGAGAGAATGAAGCGGATCGAA
GAGGGCATCAAAGAGCTGGGCAGCCAGATCCTGAAAGAACACCCCGTGGAAAACACCCAGCTGCAGAACG
AGAAGCTGTACCTGTACTACCTGCAGAATGGGCGGGATATGTACGTGGACCAGGAACTGGACATCAACCG
GCTGTCCGACTACGATGTGGACCATATCGTGCCTCAGAGCTTTCTGAAGGACGACTCCATCGACAACAAG
GTGCTGACCAGAAGCGACAAGAACCGGGGCAAGAGCGACAACGTGCCCTCCGAAGAGGTCGTGAAGAAGA
TGAAGAACTACTGGCGGCAGCTGCTGAACGCCAAGCTGATTACCCAGAGAAAGTTCGACAATCTGACCAA
GGCCGAGAGAGGCGGCCTGAGCGAACTGGATAAGGCCGGCTTCATCAAGAGACAGCTGGTGGAAACCCGG
CAGATCACAAAGCACGTGGCACAGATCCTGGACTCCCGGATGAACACTAAGTACGACGAGAATGACAAGC
TGATCCGGGAAGTGAAAGTGATCACCCTGAAGTCCAAGCTGGTGTCCGATTTCCGGAAGGATTTCCAGTT
TTACAAAGTGCGCGAGATCAACAACTACCACCACGCCCACGACGCCTACCTGAACGCCGTCGTGGGAACC
GCCCTGATCAAAAAGTACCCTAAGCTGGAAAGCGAGTTCGTGTACGGCGACTACAAGGTGTACGACGTGC
GGAAGATGATCGCCAAGAGCGAGCAGGAAATCGGCAAGGCTACCGCCAAGTACTTCTTCTACAGCAACAT
CATGAACTTTTTCAAGACCGAGATTACCCTGGCCAACGGCGAGATCCGGAAGCGGCCTCTGATCGAGACA
AACGGCGAAACCGGGGAGATCGTGTGGGATAAGGGCCGGGATTTTGCCACCGTGCGGAAAGTGCTGAGCA
TGCCCCAAGTGAATATCGTGAAAAAGACCGAGGTGCAGACAGGCGGCTTCAGCAAAGAGTCTATCCTGCC
CAAGAGGAACAGCGATAAGCTGATCGCCAGAAAGAAGGACTGGGACCCTAAGAAGTACGGCGGCTTCGAC
AGCCCCACCGTGGCCTATTCTGTGCTGGTGGTGGCCAAAGTGGAAAAGGGCAAGTCCAAGAAACTGAAGA
GTGTGAAAGAGCTGCTGGGGATCACCATCATGGAAAGAAGCAGCTTCGAGAAGAATCCCATCGACTTTCT
GGAAGCCAAGGGCTACAAAGAAGTGAAAAAGGACCTGATCATCAAGCTGCCTAAGTACTCCCTGTTCGAG
CTGGAAAACGGCCGGAAGAGAATGCTGGCCTCTGCCGGCGAACTGCAGAAGGGAAACGAACTGGCCCTGC
CCTCCAAATATGTGAACTTCCTGTACCTGGCCAGCCACTATGAGAAGCTGAAGGGCTCCCCCGAGGATAA
TGAGCAGAAACAGCTGTTTGTGGAACAGCACAAGCACTACCTGGACGAGATCATCGAGCAGATCAGCGAG
TTCTCCAAGAGAGTGATCCTGGCCGACGCTAATCTGGACAAAGTGCTGTCCGCCTACAACAAGCACCGGG
ATAAGCCCATCAGAGAGCAGGCCGAGAATATCATCCACCTGTTTACCCTGACCAATCTGGGAGCCCCTGC
CGCCTTCAAGTACTTTGACACCACCATCGACCGGAAGAGGTACACCAGCACCAAAGAGGTGCTGGACGCC
ACCCTGATCCACCAGAGCATCACCGGCCTGTACGAGACACGGATCGACCTGTCTCAGCTGGGAGGCGACA
GCCCCAAGAAGAAGAGAAAGGTGGAGGCCAGCTAAGAATTCTAACTAGAGCTCGCTGATCAGCCTCGACT
GTGCCTTCTAGTTGCCAGCCATCTGTTGTTTGCCCCTCCCCCGTGCCTTCCTTGACCCTGGAAGGTGCCA
CTCCCACTGTCCTTTCCTAATAAAATGAGGAAATTGCATCGCATTGTCTGAGTAGGTGTCATTCTATTCT
GGGGGGTGGGGTGGGGCAGGACAGCAAGGGGGAGGATTGGGAAGAGAATAGCAGGCATGCTGGGGAGCGG
CCGCAGGAACCCCTAGTGATGGAGTTGGCCACTCCCTCTCTGCGCGCTCGCTCGCTCACTGAGGCCGGGC
GACCAAAGGTCGCCCGACGCCCGGGCTTTGCCCGGGCGGCCTCAGTGAGCGAGCGAGCGCGCAGCTGCCT
GCAGGGGCGCCTGATGCGGTATTTTCTCCTTACGCATCTGTGCGGTATTTCACACCGCATA
[95 nt withheld, positions 6782-6876]
T
[46 nt withheld, positions 6878-6923]
C
[141 nt withheld, positions 6925-7065]
CCTTTGACGTTGGAGTCCACGTTCTTT
[37 nt withheld, positions 7093-7129]
ACTCTATCTCGGGCTATTCTTTTGATTTATAAGGGATTTTGCCGATTTCGGTCTATTGGTTAAAAAATGA
GCTGATTTAACAAAAATTTAACGCGAATTTTAACAAAATATTAACGTTTACAATTTTATGGTGCACTCTC
AGTACAATCTGCTCTGATGCCGCATAGTTAAGCCAGCCCCGACACCCGCCAACACCCGCTGACGCGCCCT
GACGGGCTTGTCTGCTCCCGGCATCCGCTTACAGACAAGCTGTGACCGTCTCCGGGAGCTGCATGTGTCA
GAGGTTTTCACCGTCATCACCGAAACGCGCGAGACGAAAGGGCCTCGTGATACGCCTATTTTTATAGGTT
AATGTCATGATAATAATGGTTTCTTAGACGTCAGGTGGCACTTTTCGGGGAAATGTGCGCGGAACCCCTA
TTTGTTTATTTTTCTAAATACATTCAAATATGTATCCGCTCATGAGACAATAACCCTGATAAATGCTTCA
ATAATATTGAAAAAGGAAGAGTATGAGTATTCAACATTTCCGTGTCGCCCTTATTCCCTTTTTTGCGGCA
TTTTGCCTTCCTGTTTTTGCTCACCCAGAAACGCTGGTGAAAGTAAAAGATGCTGAAGATCAGTTGGGTG
CACGAGTGGGTTACATCGAACTGGATCTCAACAGCGGTAAGATCCTTGAGAGTTTTCGCCCCGAAGAACG
TTTTCCAATGATGAGCACTTTTAAAGTTCTGCTATGTGGCGCGGTATTATCCCGTATTGACGCCGGGCAA
GAGCAACTCGGTCGCCGCATACACTATTCTCAGAATGACTTGGTTGAGTACTCACCAGTCACAGAAAAGC
ATCTTACGGATGGCATGACAGTAAGAGAATTATGCAGTGCTGCCATAACCATGAGTGATAACACTGCGGC
CAACTTACTTCTGACAACGATCGGAGGACCGAAGGAGCTAACCGCTTTTTTGCACAACATGGGGGATCAT
GTAACTCGCCTTGATCGTTGGGAACCGGAGCTGAATGAAGCCATACCAAACGACGAGCGTGACACCACGA
TGCCTGTAGCAATGGCAACAACGTTGCGCAAACTATTAACTGGCGAACTACTTACTCTAGCTTCCCGGCA
ACAATTAATAGACTGGATGGAGGCGGATAAAGTTGCAGGACCACTTCTGCGCTCGGCCCTTCCGGCTGGC
TGGTTTATTGCTGATAAATCTGGAGCCGGTGAGCGTGGAAGCCGCGGTATCATTGCAGCACTGGGGCCAG
ATGGTAAGCCCTCCCGTATCGTAGTTATCTACACGACGGGGAGTCAGGCAACTATGGATGAACGAAATAG
ACAGATCGCTGAGATAGGTGCCTCACTGATTAAGCATTGGTAACTGTCAGACCAAGTTTACTCATATATA
CTTTAGATTGATTTAAAACTTCATTTTTAATTTAAAAGGATCTAGGTGAAGATCCTTTTTGATAATCTCA
TGACCAAAATCCCTTAACGTGAGTTTTCGTTCCACTGAGCGTCAGACCCCGTAGAAAAGATCAAAGGATC
TTCTTGAGATCCTTTTTTTCTGCGCGTAATCTGCTGCTTGCAAACAAAAAAACCACCGCTACCAGCGGTG
GTTTGTTTGCCGGATCAAGAGCTACCAACTCTTTTTCCGAAGGTAACTGGCTTCAGCAGAGCGCAGATAC
CAAATACTGTTCTTCTAGTGTAGCCGTAGTTAGGCCACCACTTCAAGAACTCTGTAGCACCGCCTACATA
CCTCGCTCTGCTAATCCTGTTACCAGTGGCTGCTGCCAGTGGCGATAAGTCGTGTCTTACCGGGTTGGAC
TCAAGACGATAGTTACCGGATAAGGCGCAGCGGTCGGGCTGAACGGGGGGTTCGTGCACACAGCCCAGCT
TGGAGCGAACGACCTACACCGAACTGAGATACCTACAGCGTGAGCTATGAGAAAGCGCCACGCTTCCCGA
AGGGAGAAAGGCGGACAGGTATCCGGTAAGCGGCAGGGTCGGAACAGGAGAGCGCACGAGGGAGCTTCCA
GGGGGAAACGCCTGGTATCTTTATAGTCCTGTCGGGTTTCGCCACCTCTGACTTGAGCGTCGATTTTTGT
GATGCTCGTCAGGGGGGCGGAGCCTATGGAAA
