Features (pLannotate 1.2.2; 19 found; start..end, strand, type, name):
     62..302     +  promoter       U6 promoter: RNA polymerase III promoter for human U6 snRNA
    332..407     +  misc_RNA       gRNA scaffold: guide RNA scaffold for the Streptococcus pyogenes CRISPR/Cas9 system
    414..457     +  misc_RNA       gRNA scaffold (fragment): guide RNA scaffold for the Streptococcus pyogenes CRISPR/Cas9 system
    536..1249    +  CDS            EGFP: EGFP is a basic (constitutively fluorescent) green fluorescent protein published in 1996, derived from Aequorea victoria. It is reported to be a rapidly-maturing weak dimer with moderate acid sensitivity.
   1326..1611    +  enhancer       CMV enhancer: human cytomegalovirus immediate early enhancer; contains an 18-bp deletion relative to the standard CMV enhancer
   1613..1890    +  promoter       chicken β-actin promoter: No description available
   1891..2118    +  intron         hybrid intron: hybrid between chicken β-actin (CBA) and minute virus of mice (MMV) introns (Gray et al., 2011)
   2139..2166    +  CDS            3xHA (fragment): three tandem HA epitope tags
   2199..3800    +  CDS            Cas9(N): N-terminal portion of Streptococcus pyogenes Cas9 (Zetsche et al., 2015)
   3801..6299    +  CDS            Cas9(C): C-terminal portion of Streptococcus pyogenes Cas9 (Zetsche et al., 2015)
   6369..6480    +  polyA_signal   bGH poly(A) signal: bovine growth hormone polyadenylation signal
   6585..6725    +  repeat_region  AAV2 ITR: inverted terminal repeat of adeno-associated virus serotype 2 inverted
   6730..6781    -  misc_feature   bom (fragment): basis of mobility region from pBR322
   6800..7255    +  rep_origin     f1 ori (sequence partly withheld): f1 bacteriophage origin of replication; arrow indicates direction of (+) strand synthesis
   7256..7305    -  misc_feature   bom (fragment): basis of mobility region from pBR322
   7407..7442    -  CDS            rop (fragment): Rop protein, which maintains plasmids at low copy number; rop
   7537..7641    +  promoter       AmpR promoter: bla
   7642..8502    +  CDS            AmpR: β-lactamase; bla; confers resistance to ampicillin, carbenicillin, and related antibiotics
   8673..9261    +  rep_origin     ori: high-copy-number ColE1/pMB1/pBR322/pUC origin of replication
>Addgene plasmid #131485 | pORANGE GFP-Grin1 KI | addgene full sequence | sequence record 257188 | Addgene NGS Result
AACGCCAGCAACGCGGCCTTTTTACGGTTCCTGGCCTTTTGCTGGCCTTTTGCTCACATGTGAGGGCCTA
TTTCCCATGATTCCTTCATATTTGCATATACGATACAAGGCTGTTAGAGAGATAATTGGAATTAATTTGA
CTGTAAACACAAAGATATTAGTACAAAATACGTGACGTAGAAAGTAATAATTTCTTGGGTAGTTTGCAGT
TTTAAAATTATGTTTTAAAATGGACTATCATATGCTTACCGTAACTTGAAAGTATTTCGATTTCTTGGCT
TTATATATCTTGTGGAAAGGACGAAACACCGTCTTGGGGTCGCAGGCGGCGGTTTTAGAGCTAGAAATAG
CAAGTTAAAATAAGGCTAGTCCGTTATCAACTTGAAAAAGTGGCACCGAGTCGGTGCTTTTTTGTTTTAG
AGCTAGAAATAGCAAGTTAAAATAAGGCTAGTCCGTTTTTAGCGCGTGCGCCAATTCTGCAGACAAATGG
CTCTAGAAGCTTTCTTGGGGTCGCAGGCGGCGGGGAGGCAGCGGCGTGAGCAAGGGCGAGGAGCTGTTCA
CCGGGGTGGTGCCCATCCTGGTCGAGCTGGACGGCGACGTAAACGGCCACAAGTTCAGCGTGTCCGGCGA
GGGCGAGGGCGATGCCACCTACGGCAAGCTGACCCTGAAGTTCATCTGCACCACCGGCAAGCTGCCCGTG
CCCTGGCCCACCCTCGTGACCACCCTGACCTACGGCGTGCAGTGCTTCAGCCGCTACCCCGACCACATGA
AGCAGCACGACTTCTTCAAGTCCGCCATGCCCGAAGGCTACGTCCAGGAGCGCACCATCTTCTTCAAGGA
CGACGGCAACTACAAGACCCGCGCCGAGGTGAAGTTCGAGGGCGACACCCTGGTGAACCGCATCGAGCTG
AAGGGCATCGACTTCAAGGAGGACGGCAACATCCTGGGGCACAAGCTGGAGTACAACTACAACAGCCACA
ACGTCTATATCATGGCCGACAAGCAGAAGAACGGCATCAAGGTGAACTTCAAGATCCGCCACAACATCGA
GGACGGCAGCGTGCAGCTCGCCGACCACTACCAGCAGAACACCCCCATCGGCGACGGCCCCGTGCTGCTG
CCCGACAACCACTACCTGAGCACCCAGTCCGCCCTGAGCAAAGACCCCAACGAGAAGCGCGATCACATGG
TCCTGCTGGAGTTCGTGACCGCCGCCGGGATCACTCTCGGCATGGACGAGCTGTACAAGGGCAGTGGATC
TTGGGGTCGCAGGCGGCGGGGCTCGAGGATCCTAGGACGCGTCCTAGGACGCGTCCAGAGGTACCCGTTA
CATAACTTACGGTAAATGGCCCGCCTGGCTGACCGCCCAACGACCCCCGCCCATTGACGTCAATAGTAAC
GCCAATAGGGACTTTCCATTGACGTCAATGGGTGGAGTATTTACGGTAAACTGCCCACTTGGCAGTACAT
CAAGTGTATCATATGCCAAGTACGCCCCCTATTGACGTCAATGACGGTAAATGGCCCGCCTGGCATTGTG
CCCAGTACATGACCTTATGGGACTTTCCTACTTGGCAGTACATCTACGTATTAGTCATCGCTATTACCAT
GGTCGAGGTGAGCCCCACGTTCTGCTTCACTCTCCCCATCTCCCCCCCCTCCCCACCCCCAATTTTGTAT
TTATTTATTTTTTAATTATTTTGTGCAGCGATGGGGGCGGGGGGGGGGGGGGGGCGCGCGCCGGGGGGGG
GGGGGGGGGGGGGGGGGGGGGGSGGGGSGRGGSGGAGAGGTGCGGCGGCAGCCAATCAGAGCGGCGCGCT
CCGAAAGTTTCCTTTTATGGCGAGGCGGCGGCGGCGGCGGCCCTATAAAAAGCGAAGCGCGCGGCGGGCG
GGAGTCGCTGCGCGCTGCCTTCGCCCCGTGCCCCGCTCCGCCGCCGCCTCGCGCCGCCCGCCCCGGCTCT
GACTGACCGCGTTACTCCCACAGGTGAGCGGGCGGGACGGCCCTTCTCCTCCGGGCTGTAATTAGCTGAG
CAAGAGGTAAGGGTTTAAGGGATGGTTGGTTGGTGGGGTATTAATGTTTAATTACCTGGAGCACCTGCCT
GAAATCACTTTTTTTCAGGTTGGACCGGTGCCACCATGTACCCATACGATGTTCCAGATTACGCTTCGCC
GAAGAAAAAGCGCAAGGTCGAAGCGTCCGACAAGAAGTACAGCATCGGCCTGGACATCGGCACCAACTCT
GTGGGCTGGGCCGTGATCACCGACGAGTACAAGGTGCCCAGCAAGAAATTCAAGGTGCTGGGCAACACCG
ACCGGCACAGCATCAAGAAGAACCTGATCGGAGCCCTGCTGTTCGACAGCGGCGAAACAGCCGAGGCCAC
CCGGCTGAAGAGAACCGCCAGAAGAAGATACACCAGACGGAAGAACCGGATCTGCTATCTGCAAGAGATC
TTCAGCAACGAGATGGCCAAGGTGGACGACAGCTTCTTCCACAGACTGGAAGAGTCCTTCCTGGTGGAAG
AGGATAAGAAGCACGAGCGGCACCCCATCTTCGGCAACATCGTGGACGAGGTGGCCTACCACGAGAAGTA
CCCCACCATCTACCACCTGAGAAAGAAACTGGTGGACAGCACCGACAAGGCCGACCTGCGGCTGATCTAT
CTGGCCCTGGCCCACATGATCAAGTTCCGGGGCCACTTCCTGATCGAGGGCGACCTGAACCCCGACAACA
GCGACGTGGACAAGCTGTTCATCCAGCTGGTGCAGACCTACAACCAGCTGTTCGAGGAAAACCCCATCAA
CGCCAGCGGCGTGGACGCCAAGGCCATCCTGTCTGCCAGACTGAGCAAGAGCAGACGGCTGGAAAATCTG
ATCGCCCAGCTGCCCGGCGAGAAGAAGAATGGCCTGTTCGGAAACCTGATTGCCCTGAGCCTGGGCCTGA
CCCCCAACTTCAAGAGCAACTTCGACCTGGCCGAGGATGCCAAACTGCAGCTGAGCAAGGACACCTACGA
CGACGACCTGGACAACCTGCTGGCCCAGATCGGCGACCAGTACGCCGACCTGTTTCTGGCCGCCAAGAAC
CTGTCCGACGCCATCCTGCTGAGCGACATCCTGAGAGTGAACACCGAGATCACCAAGGCCCCCCTGAGCG
CCTCTATGATCAAGAGATACGACGAGCACCACCAGGACCTGACCCTGCTGAAAGCTCTCGTGCGGCAGCA
GCTGCCTGAGAAGTACAAAGAGATTTTCTTCGACCAGAGCAAGAACGGCTACGCCGGCTACATTGACGGC
GGAGCCAGCCAGGAAGAGTTCTACAAGTTCATCAAGCCCATCCTGGAAAAGATGGACGGCACCGAGGAAC
TGCTCGTGAAGCTGAACAGAGAGGACCTGCTGCGGAAGCAGCGGACCTTCGACAACGGCAGCATCCCCCA
CCAGATCCACCTGGGAGAGCTGCACGCCATTCTGCGGCGGCAGGAAGATTTTTACCCATTCCTGAAGGAC
AACCGGGAAAAGATCGAGAAGATCCTGACCTTCCGCATCCCCTACTACGTGGGCCCTCTGGCCAGGGGAA
ACAGCAGATTCGCCTGGATGACCAGAAAGAGCGAGGAAACCATCACCCCCTGGAACTTCGAGGAAGTGGT
GGACAAGGGCGCTTCCGCCCAGAGCTTCATCGAGCGGATGACCAACTTCGATAAGAACCTGCCCAACGAG
AAGGTGCTGCCCAAGCACAGCCTGCTGTACGAGTACTTCACCGTGTATAACGAGCTGACCAAAGTGAAAT
ACGTGACCGAGGGAATGAGAAAGCCCGCCTTCCTGAGCGGCGAGCAGAAAAAGGCCATCGTGGACCTGCT
GTTCAAGACCAACCGGAAAGTGACCGTGAAGCAGCTGAAAGAGGACTACTTCAAGAAAATCGAGTGCTTC
GACTCCGTGGAAATCTCCGGCGTGGAAGATCGGTTCAACGCCTCCCTGGGCACATACCACGATCTGCTGA
AAATTATCAAGGACAAGGACTTCCTGGACAATGAGGAAAACGAGGACATTCTGGAAGATATCGTGCTGAC
CCTGACACTGTTTGAGGACAGAGAGATGATCGAGGAACGGCTGAAAACCTATGCCCACCTGTTCGACGAC
AAAGTGATGAAGCAGCTGAAGCGGCGGAGATACACCGGCTGGGGCAGGCTGAGCCGGAAGCTGATCAACG
GCATCCGGGACAAGCAGTCCGGCAAGACAATCCTGGATTTCCTGAAGTCCGACGGCTTCGCCAACAGAAA
CTTCATGCAGCTGATCCACGACGACAGCCTGACCTTTAAAGAGGACATCCAGAAAGCCCAGGTGTCCGGC
CAGGGCGATAGCCTGCACGAGCACATTGCCAATCTGGCCGGCAGCCCCGCCATTAAGAAGGGCATCCTGC
AGACAGTGAAGGTGGTGGACGAGCTCGTGAAAGTGATGGGCCGGCACAAGCCCGAGAACATCGTGATCGA
AATGGCCAGAGAGAACCAGACCACCCAGAAGGGACAGAAGAACAGCCGCGAGAGAATGAAGCGGATCGAA
GAGGGCATCAAAGAGCTGGGCAGCCAGATCCTGAAAGAACACCCCGTGGAAAACACCCAGCTGCAGAACG
AGAAGCTGTACCTGTACTACCTGCAGAATGGGCGGGATATGTACGTGGACCAGGAACTGGACATCAACCG
GCTGTCCGACTACGATGTGGACCATATCGTGCCTCAGAGCTTTCTGAAGGACGACTCCATCGACAACAAG
GTGCTGACCAGAAGCGACAAGAACCGGGGCAAGAGCGACAACGTGCCCTCCGAAGAGGTCGTGAAGAAGA
TGAAGAACTACTGGCGGCAGCTGCTGAACGCCAAGCTGATTACCCAGAGAAAGTTCGACAATCTGACCAA
GGCCGAGAGAGGCGGCCTGAGCGAACTGGATAAGGCCGGCTTCATCAAGAGACAGCTGGTGGAAACCCGG
CAGATCACAAAGCACGTGGCACAGATCCTGGACTCCCGGATGAACACTAAGTACGACGAGAATGACAAGC
TGATCCGGGAAGTGAAAGTGATCACCCTGAAGTCCAAGCTGGTGTCCGATTTCCGGAAGGATTTCCAGTT
TTACAAAGTGCGCGAGATCAACAACTACCACCACGCCCACGACGCCTACCTGAACGCCGTCGTGGGAACC
GCCCTGATCAAAAAGTACCCTAAGCTGGAAAGCGAGTTCGTGTACGGCGACTACAAGGTGTACGACGTGC
GGAAGATGATCGCCAAGAGCGAGCAGGAAATCGGCAAGGCTACCGCCAAGTACTTCTTCTACAGCAACAT
CATGAACTTTTTCAAGACCGAGATTACCCTGGCCAACGGCGAGATCCGGAAGCGGCCTCTGATCGAGACA
AACGGCGAAACCGGGGAGATCGTGTGGGATAAGGGCCGGGATTTTGCCACCGTGCGGAAAGTGCTGAGCA
TGCCCCAAGTGAATATCGTGAAAAAGACCGAGGTGCAGACAGGCGGCTTCAGCAAAGAGTCTATCCTGCC
CAAGAGGAACAGCGATAAGCTGATCGCCAGAAAGAAGGACTGGGACCCTAAGAAGTACGGCGGCTTCGAC
AGCCCCACCGTGGCCTATTCTGTGCTGGTGGTGGCCAAAGTGGAAAAGGGCAAGTCCAAGAAACTGAAGA
GTGTGAAAGAGCTGCTGGGGATCACCATCATGGAAAGAAGCAGCTTCGAGAAGAATCCCATCGACTTTCT
GGAAGCCAAGGGCTACAAAGAAGTGAAAAAGGACCTGATCATCAAGCTGCCTAAGTACTCCCTGTTCGAG
CTGGAAAACGGCCGGAAGAGAATGCTGGCCTCTGCCGGCGAACTGCAGAAGGGAAACGAACTGGCCCTGC
CCTCCAAATATGTGAACTTCCTGTACCTGGCCAGCCACTATGAGAAGCTGAAGGGCTCCCCCGAGGATAA
TGAGCAGAAACAGCTGTTTGTGGAACAGCACAAGCACTACCTGGACGAGATCATCGAGCAGATCAGCGAG
TTCTCCAAGAGAGTGATCCTGGCCGACGCTAATCTGGACAAAGTGCTGTCCGCCTACAACAAGCACCGGG
ATAAGCCCATCAGAGAGCAGGCCGAGAATATCATCCACCTGTTTACCCTGACCAATCTGGGAGCCCCTGC
CGCCTTCAAGTACTTTGACACCACCATCGACCGGAAGAGGTACACCAGCACCAAAGAGGTGCTGGACGCC
ACCCTGATCCACCAGAGCATCACCGGCCTGTACGAGACACGGATCGACCTGTCTCAGCTGGGAGGCGACA
GCCCCAAGAAGAAGAGAAAGGTGGAGGCCAGCTAAGAATTCTAACTAGAGCTCGCTGATCAGCCTCGACT
GTGCCTTCTAGTTGCCAGCCATCTGTTGTTTGCCCCTCCCCCGTGCCTTCCTTGACCCTGGAAGGTGCCA
CTCCCACTGTCCTTTCCTAATAAAATGAGGAAATTGCATCGCATTGTCTGAGTAGGTGTCATTCTATTCT
GGGGGGTGGGGTGGGGCAGGACAGCAAGGGGGAGGATTGGGAAGAGAATAGCAGGCATGCTGGGGAGCGG
CCGCAGGAACCCCTAGTGATGGAGTTGGCCACTCCCTCTCTGCGCGCTCGCTCGCTCACTGAGGCCGGGC
GACCAAAGGTCGCCCGACGCCCGGGCTTTGCCCGGGCGGCCTCAGTGAGCGAGCGAGCGCGCAGCTGCCT
GCAGGGGCGCCTGATGCGGTATTTTCTCCTTACGCATCTGTGCGGTATTTCACACCGCATA
[95 nt withheld, positions 6782-6876]
T
[46 nt withheld, positions 6878-6923]
C
[141 nt withheld, positions 6925-7065]
CCTTTGACGTTGGAGTCCACGTTCTTT
[37 nt withheld, positions 7093-7129]
ACTCTATCTCGGGCTATTCTTTTGATTTATAAGGGATTTTGCCGATTTCGGTCTATTGGTTAAAAAATGA
GCTGATTTAACAAAAATTTAACGCGAATTTTAACAAAATATTAACGTTTACAATTTTATGGTGCACTCTC
AGTACAATCTGCTCTGATGCCGCATAGTTAAGCCAGCCCCGACACCCGCCAACACCCGCTGACGCGCCCT
GACGGGCTTGTCTGCTCCCGGCATCCGCTTACAGACAAGCTGTGACCGTCTCCGGGAGCTGCATGTGTCA
GAGGTTTTCACCGTCATCACCGAAACGCGCGAGACGAAAGGGCCTCGTGATACGCCTATTTTTATAGGTT
AATGTCATGATAATAATGGTTTCTTAGACGTCAGGTGGCACTTTTCGGGGAAATGTGCGCGGAACCCCTA
TTTGTTTATTTTTCTAAATACATTCAAATATGTATCCGCTCATGAGACAATAACCCTGATAAATGCTTCA
ATAATATTGAAAAAGGAAGAGTATGAGTATTCAACATTTCCGTGTCGCCCTTATTCCCTTTTTTGCGGCA
TTTTGCCTTCCTGTTTTTGCTCACCCAGAAACGCTGGTGAAAGTAAAAGATGCTGAAGATCAGTTGGGTG
CACGAGTGGGTTACATCGAACTGGATCTCAACAGCGGTAAGATCCTTGAGAGTTTTCGCCCCGAAGAACG
TTTTCCAATGATGAGCACTTTTAAAGTTCTGCTATGTGGCGCGGTATTATCCCGTATTGACGCCGGGCAA
GAGCAACTCGGTCGCCGCATACACTATTCTCAGAATGACTTGGTTGAGTACTCACCAGTCACAGAAAAGC
ATCTTACGGATGGCATGACAGTAAGAGAATTATGCAGTGCTGCCATAACCATGAGTGATAACACTGCGGC
CAACTTACTTCTGACAACGATCGGAGGACCGAAGGAGCTAACCGCTTTTTTGCACAACATGGGGGATCAT
GTAACTCGCCTTGATCGTTGGGAACCGGAGCTGAATGAAGCCATACCAAACGACGAGCGTGACACCACGA
TGCCTGTAGCAATGGCAACAACGTTGCGCAAACTATTAACTGGCGAACTACTTACTCTAGCTTCCCGGCA
ACAATTAATAGACTGGATGGAGGCGGATAAAGTTGCAGGACCACTTCTGCGCTCGGCCCTTCCGGCTGGC
TGGTTTATTGCTGATAAATCTGGAGCCGGTGAGCGTGGAAGCCGCGGTATCATTGCAGCACTGGGGCCAG
ATGGTAAGCCCTCCCGTATCGTAGTTATCTACACGACGGGGAGTCAGGCAACTATGGATGAACGAAATAG
ACAGATCGCTGAGATAGGTGCCTCACTGATTAAGCATTGGTAACTGTCAGACCAAGTTTACTCATATATA
CTTTAGATTGATTTAAAACTTCATTTTTAATTTAAAAGGATCTAGGTGAAGATCCTTTTTGATAATCTCA
TGACCAAAATCCCTTAACGTGAGTTTTCGTTCCACTGAGCGTCAGACCCCGTAGAAAAGATCAAAGGATC
TTCTTGAGATCCTTTTTTTCTGCGCGTAATCTGCTGCTTGCAAACAAAAAAACCACCGCTACCAGCGGTG
GTTTGTTTGCCGGATCAAGAGCTACCAACTCTTTTTCCGAAGGTAACTGGCTTCAGCAGAGCGCAGATAC
CAAATACTGTTCTTCTAGTGTAGCCGTAGTTAGGCCACCACTTCAAGAACTCTGTAGCACCGCCTACATA
CCTCGCTCTGCTAATCCTGTTACCAGTGGCTGCTGCCAGTGGCGATAAGTCGTGTCTTACCGGGTTGGAC
TCAAGACGATAGTTACCGGATAAGGCGCAGCGGTCGGGCTGAACGGGGGGTTCGTGCACACAGCCCAGCT
TGGAGCGAACGACCTACACCGAACTGAGATACCTACAGCGTGAGCTATGAGAAAGCGCCACGCTTCCCGA
AGGGAGAAAGGCGGACAGGTATCCGGTAAGCGGCAGGGTCGGAACAGGAGAGCGCACGAGGGAGCTTCCA
GGGGGAAACGCCTGGTATCTTTATAGTCCTGTCGGGTTTCGCCACCTCTGACTTGAGCGTCGATTTTTGT
GATGCTCGTCAGGGGGGCGGAGCCTATGGAAA
